Addgene plasmid #75029: pJJR81
Purpose: tagBFP2^SEC^3xFlag vector with ccdB markers for cloning homology arms
Depositing lab: Mike Boxem. Depositing organization: Utrecht University.
Backbone
  Vector backbone: pDD282
  Backbone size w/o insert (bp): 3854
  Total vector size (bp): 10413
  Modifications to backbone: Replaced GFP with tagBFP2
  Vector type: Worm Expression, CRISPR
  Selectable markers: Hygromycin
Growth in bacteria
  Bacterial resistance: Ampicillin, 100 μg/mL
  Growth temperature: 30°C
  Growth strain: ccdB Survival
  Growth instructions: The repeat regions in this plasmid make it susceptible to recombination. The depositing lab grows the plasmid at 30°C. You may also want to prep and digest multiple single colonies to verify that you have a clone that has not recombined. The midiprep yield from this vector is generally low. The depositing lab uses the low-copy procedure of the plasmid isolation kit.
  Copy number: High Copy
Gene/Insert
  Gene/Insert name: tagBFP2^SEC^3xFlag
  Species: C. elegans (nematode), Synthetic
  Insert size (bp): 6559
  Tag / fusion protein: C. elegans codon optimized tagBFP2; 3xFLAG
Resource information
  A portion of this plasmid was derived from a plasmid made by: Synthetic construct.
Terms and licenses: Academic/Nonprofit Terms; Industry Terms: Not Available to Industry
How to cite: pJJR81 was a gift from Mike Boxem (Addgene plasmid # 75029 ; http://n2t.net/addgene:75029 ; RRID:Addgene_75029)
