[The description below was written by a language model from this plasmid's Addgene catalogue record and pLannotate feature annotations shown in this document.]
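Description:
pJJR81 is a repair-template vector for CRISPR/Cas9-mediated knock-in tagging of endogenous genes in C. elegans. It is derived from pDD282 by replacing GFP with a worm codon-optimized tagBFP2. The 10.4 kb plasmid replicates in E. coli from a high-copy ColE1/pUC-type origin and carries ampicillin resistance. Two ccdB toxin cassettes, in opposite orientations, flank the tagging module and mark the positions where 5' and 3' homology arms are cloned. Replacing them with arms removes the toxin, giving negative selection against uncut or incompletely assembled vector. The unmodified plasmid must therefore be kept in a ccdB-tolerant strain. The record also notes that its repeated regions make it prone to recombination.

The 6.6 kb payload reads tagBFP2, then a self-excising cassette (SEC) bounded by two loxP sites in the same orientation, then a 3xFLAG epitope; the annotation tool resolves only part of the FLAG repeats. The SEC contains three parts. The first is sqt-1 collagen sequence, which in this cassette design generally provides a dominant visible movement/body-shape marker. The second is a Cre recombinase gene with a tbb-2 terminator, next to hsp-16.1 heat-shock sequence, consistent with heat-inducible Cre expression. The third is a hygromycin resistance gene flanked by attB1/attB2 sites, which serves as the drug selection marker in worms; its promoter is not annotated. After homology-directed insertion, integrants can be selected with hygromycin and recognized by the visible phenotype. Inducing Cre then deletes everything between the loxP sites, leaving a single loxP site between tagBFP2 and 3xFLAG. The result is a marker-free blue fluorescent, FLAG-tagged fusion at the native locus.
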