Features (pLannotate 1.2.2; 27 found; start..end, strand, type, name):
    137..236     +  misc_feature   bom (fragment): basis of mobility region from pBR322
    242..395     -  CDS            lacZα (fragment): LacZα fragment of β-galactosidase; lacZ fragment
    498..656     +  CDS            ccdA (fragment): CCDA_ECO57 - Also known as H, letA. Experimental evidence at protein level: Swiss-Prot protein existence level 1. Antitoxin component of a type II toxin-antitoxin (TA) system which inhibits the post-segregational killing (PSK) of plasmid-free cells, also referred to as a plasmid addiction system. Binds to and blocks the activity of CcdB; will also remove bound CcdB protein from the CcdB-GyrA complex by forming a CcdA-CcdB complex, a process termed rejuvenation. Functions as a transcriptional corepressor for the ccdAB operon, repression also requires CcdB (By similarity). From Escherichia coli
    661..966     +  CDS            ccdB: CcdB, a bacterial toxin that poisons DNA gyrase; ccdB; Plasmids containing the ccdB gene cannot be propagated in standard E. coli strains.
   1044..1838    +  CDS            mTagBFP2: mTagBFP2 is a basic (constitutively fluorescent) blue fluorescent protein published in 2011, derived from Entacmaea quadricolor. It is reported to be a very rapidly-maturing monomer with very low acid sensitivity.
   1877..1910    +  protein_bind   loxP: Cre-mediated recombination occurs in the 8-bp core sequence (GCATACAT). Cre recombinase
   2704..2850    +  CDS            sqt-1 (fragment): SQT1_CAEEL - Also known as rol-5. Protein inferred from homology: Swiss-Prot protein existence level 3. Nematode cuticles are composed largely of collagen-like proteins. The cuticle functions both as an exoskeleton and as a barrier to protect the worm from its environment. This is a collagen critical for organismal morphogenesis. Mutations in sqt-1 can lengthen, shorten, or helically twist the entire animal. From Caenorhabditis elegans.
   2883..3722    +  CDS            sqt-1 (fragment): SQT1_CAEEL - Also known as rol-5. Protein inferred from homology: Swiss-Prot protein existence level 3. Nematode cuticles are composed largely of collagen-like proteins. The cuticle functions both as an exoskeleton and as a barrier to protect the worm from its environment. This is a collagen critical for organismal morphogenesis. Mutations in sqt-1 can lengthen, shorten, or helically twist the entire animal. From Caenorhabditis elegans.
   3766..4089    -  terminator     tbb-2 terminator: tbb-2; transcription terminator for the C. elegans tubulin beta-2 gene
   4098..5228    -  CDS            cre: RECR_BPP1 - Experimental evidence at protein level: Swiss-Prot protein existence level 1. Catalyzes site-specific recombination between two 34-base- pair LOXP sites. Its role is to maintain the phage genome as a monomeric unit-copy plasmid in the lysogenic state. From Escherichia phage P1 (Bacteriophage P1).
   5577..5627    +  CDS            hsp-16.1 (fragment): HSP11_CAEEL - Also known as hsp16-1b. Experimental evidence at transcript level: Swiss-Prot protein existence level 2. From Caenorhabditis elegans.
   6008..6028    +  protein_bind   attB1: mutant version of attB; core recombination site for the Gateway® BP reaction BP Clonase™
   6034..7059    +  CDS            HygR: aminoglycoside phosphotransferase from E. coli; aph(4)-Ia; confers resistance to hygromycin
   7063..7083    -  protein_bind   attB2: mutant version of attB; core recombination site for the Gateway® BP reaction BP Clonase™
   7437..7470    +  protein_bind   loxP: Cre-mediated recombination occurs in the 8-bp core sequence (GCATACAT). Cre recombinase
   7519..7539    +  CDS            FLAG (fragment): FLAG® epitope tag, followed by an enterokinase cleavage site
   7543..7566    +  CDS            FLAG: FLAG® epitope tag, followed by an enterokinase cleavage site
   7614..7919    -  CDS            ccdB: CcdB, a bacterial toxin that poisons DNA gyrase; ccdB; Plasmids containing the ccdB gene cannot be propagated in standard E. coli strains.
   7924..8082    -  CDS            ccdA (fragment): CCDA_ECO57 - Also known as H, letA. Experimental evidence at protein level: Swiss-Prot protein existence level 1. Antitoxin component of a type II toxin-antitoxin (TA) system which inhibits the post-segregational killing (PSK) of plasmid-free cells, also referred to as a plasmid addiction system. Binds to and blocks the activity of CcdB; will also remove bound CcdB protein from the CcdB-GyrA complex by forming a CcdA-CcdB complex, a process termed rejuvenation. Functions as a transcriptional corepressor for the ccdAB operon, repression also requires CcdB (By similarity). From Escherichia coli
   8216..8232    -  protein_bind   lac operator: The lac repressor binds to the lac operator to inhibit transcription in E. coli. This inhibition can be relieved by adding lactose or isopropyl-β-D-thiogalactopyranoside (IPTG). lac repressor encoded by lacI
   8240..8270    -  promoter       lac promoter: promoter for the E. coli lac operon
   8285..8306    -  protein_bind   CAP binding site: CAP binding activates transcription in the presence of cAMP. E. coli catabolite activator protein
   8319..8411    -  CDS            lacI (fragment): lac repressor; lacI; The lac repressor binds to the lac operator to inhibit transcription in E. coli. This inhibition can be relieved by adding lactose or isopropyl-β-D-thiogalactopyranoside (IPTG).
   8594..9182    -  rep_origin     ori: high-copy-number ColE1/pMB1/pBR322/pUC origin of replication
   9353..10213   -  CDS            AmpR: β-lactamase; bla; confers resistance to ampicillin, carbenicillin, and related antibiotics
  10214..10318   -  promoter       AmpR promoter: bla
  10413..35      +  CDS            rop (fragment) (across the origin): Rop protein, which maintains plasmids at low copy number; rop
>Addgene plasmid #75029 | pJJR81 | depositor full sequence | sequence record 141917 | Full plasmid sequence
TCGCGCGTTTCGGTGATGACGGTGAAAACCTCTGACACATGCAGCTCCCGGAGACGGTCACAGCTTGTCT
GTAAGCGGATGCCGGGAGCAGACAAGCCCGTCAGGGCGCGTCAGCGGGTGTTGGCGGGTGTCGGGGCTGG
CTTAACTATGCGGCATCAGAGCAGATTGTACTGAGAGTGCACCATATGCGGTGTGAAATACCGCACAGAT
GCGTAAGGAGAAAATACCGCATCAGGCGCCATTCGCCATTCAGGCTGCGCAACTGTTGGGAAGGGCGATC
GGTGCGGGCCTCTTCGCTATTACGCCAGCTGGCGAAAGGGGGATGTGCTGCAAGGCGATTAAGTTGGGTA
ACGCCAGGGTTTTCCCAGTCACGACGTTGTAAAACGACGGCCAGTCGCCGGCACTAGTTACCCGAAGTAT
GTCAAAAAGAGGTATGCTATGAAGCAGCGTATTACAGTGACAGTTGACAGCGACAGCTATCAGTTGCTCA
AGGCATATATGATGTCAATATCTCCGGTTCGGTAAGCACAACCATGCAGAATGAAGCCCGTCGTCTGCGT
GCCGAACGCTGGAAAGCGGAAAATCAGGAAGGGATGGCTGAGGTCGCCCGGTTTATTGAAATGAACGGCT
CTTTTGCCGACGAGAACAGGGGCTGGTGAAATGCAGTTTAAGGTTTACACCTATAAAAGAGAGAGCCGTT
ATCGTCTGTTTGTGGATGTACAGAGTGATATTATTGACACGCCCGGGCGACGGATGGTGATCCCCCTGGC
CAGTGCACGTCTGCTGTCAGATAAAGTCCCCCGTGAACTTTACCCGGTGGTGCATATCGGGGATGAAAGC
TGGCGCATGATGACCACCGATATGGCCAGTGTGCCGGTCTCCGTTATCGGGGAAGAAGTGGCTGATCTCA
GCCACCGCGAAAATGACATCAAAAACGCCATTAACCTGATGTTCTGGGGAATATAAATGTCAGGCTCCCT
TATACACAGCCAGTCTGCAGGTCGACCTAGGGAGCATCGGGAGCCTCAGGAGCATCGATGTCCGAACTCA
TCAAGGAGAACATGCACATGAAGCTCTACATGGAGGGAACCGTAGACAACCACCACTTCAAGTGCACCTC
CGAGGGAGAGGGAAAGCCATACGAGGGAACCCAAACCATGCGTATCAAGGTCGTCGAGGGAGGACCACTC
CCATTCGCCTTCGACATCCTCGCCACCTCCTTCCTCTACGGGTCCAAGGTAAGTTTAAACATATATATAC
TAACTAACCCTGATTATTTAAATTTTCAGACCTTCATCAACCACACCCAAGGAATCCCAGACTTCTTCAA
GCAATCCTTCCCAGAGGGATTCACCTGGGAGCGTGTCACCACCTACGAGGACGGAGGAGTCCTCACCGCC
ACCCAAGACACCTCCCTCCAAGACGGATGCCTCATCTACAACGTCAAGATCCGTGGAGTCAACTTCACCT
CCAACGGACCAGTCATGCAAAAGAAGACCCTCGGATGGGAGACCTTCACCGAGACCCTCTACCCAGCCGA
CGGAGGACTAGAGGGACGTAACGACATGGCCCTCAAGCTCGTCGGAGGCTCCCACCTCATCGCCAACGCC
AAGGTAAGTTTAAACAGTTCGGTACTAACTAACCATACATATTTAAATTTTCAGACCACCTACCGTTCCA
AGAAGCCAGCCAAGAACCTCAAGATGCCAGGAGTCTACTACGTTGACTACCGTCTAGAGCGTATCAAGGA
GGCCAACAACGAGACCTACGTCGAGCAACACGAGGTCGCCGTCGCCCGTTACTGCGACCTCCCATCCAAG
CTCGGACACAAGCTCAACGAGAATCTGTACTTTCAATCCGGAAAGGTAAGTTTAAAATAACTTCGTATAG
CATACATTATACGAAGTTATTTTCAGGGAGAGCAAAAGCTTATCTCCGAGGAGGACCTCTAAGGATGATC
GACGCCAACGTCGTTGAATTTTCAAATTTTAAATACTGAATATTTGTTTTTTTTCCTATTATTTATTTAT
TCTCTTTGTGTTTTTTTTCTTGCTTTCTAAAAAATTAATTCAATCCAAATCTAAACATTTTTTTTTCTCT
TTCCGTCTCCCAATTCGTATTCCGCTCCTCTCATCTGAACACAATGTGCAAGTTTATTTATCTTCTCGCT
TTCATTTCATTAGGACGTGGGGGGAATTGGTGGAAGGGGGAAACACACAAAAGGATGATGGAAATGAAAT
AAGGACACACAATATGCAACAACATTCAATTCAGAAATATGGAGGAAGGTTTAAAAGAAAACATAAAAAT
ATATAGAGGAGGAAGGAAACTAGCTGCCCTCGATTGTCTATCTTCCATTCTCACCAAGTTTCAACAACTT
TATTCAGTCATTCTTCTCTGGTTCATTTCCCAACCAATCTTCCCGAATAAAGCCCATCTGTCCTTTCGGC
CACATTCCTCACCTACATCCGTACTCCTTATCTCCCGTTCTTATCCAGTCTTTTATCGTCTCTGCGTCTC
GCACACTGTCTCGTCGGTAATGTAAAAAAAAAACAAAAAAAACTTGAAAACTTGCGGAAAGATTTCCTAA
TAAAAGGAGACGAATCCGGTAGGAAATCGACAAGTCTCTGCTTCTCGAAGACTAGGTGAGTTACATTTCT
TTGGCCGAATTATTTTGAAATCCTAAATTTGATAATTTCAGAGATGTCTGTAAAACTTGCGTGTTATGTG
ACGGCTTCGGTCACTGTCGCCACTCTTATGGTATGCTTCATGACCATGTCAACCATCTACTCGGAGGTTG
ATGGATTCAGAGAGAAGCTTGATACCGAGATGAATGTGTTCAGAGTGAGTTAAATTATATTTTGAATTTT
AAATAATTTTTAATTTTCTAGCAATCTACCAATGGATTGTGGAAGGACATAGTTGTCATCGGAAGATCTA
GCAAGCGTGTCCGTTGTCAATATGAAGAGACCAACGCTACCCCAACTCCACATGCTGATGGATCCCCATC
TGCTCCACCAGGTCAACCACCAGCAGTTCCACCAGTCTTCAACCAGCCAAAGACTCCAAATGGAGCCAAT
GGAAATGGACCAACCTGCAACTGCAATGCTGATAACAAGTGCCCAGCTGGACCATCCGGACCAAAGGGAG
TTCCAGGAGTTCCAGGACTCGACGGAGTTCCAGGACTTGACGGTGTTCCAGGAGTTGGAGCTGATGATAT
CGCTCCACAACGCGAGTCTGTCGGATGCTTCACTTGCCCACAAGGACCAGTTGGACCACCAGGAGCTCTT
GGAAGACCAGGACCACGTGGACTTCCAGGACCAAGAGGACAAAATGGAAACCCAGGAAGAGATGGACAAC
CAGGACATCCAGGAGAGCAAGGATCATCCGGTCAAATCGGAAAGATCGGAGAGCCAGGACCACCAGGAGA
GAAGGGACGCGACGCCGAGCATCCAATCGGAAGACCAGGACCAAAGGGACCAAGAGGAGATCAAGGACCA
ACAGGACCAGCTGGACAGAACGGTCTTCACGGACCACCAGGAGAGCCAGGAACCGTTGGACCAGAAGGAC
CATCTGGAAAGCAAGGACGTCAAGGACCAGACGGAACCCAGGGAGAGACTGGACCAGACGGAAGACCAGG
AAAGGATGCCGAGTACTGCCAGTGCCCAGACAAGTCTCCACCATCAGAGGCTGTCAACGCCAACCGTGGA
TACAGAAATATCTAAATTGTTGGTGTTTTCTAATAAAATATTTGAGATTCAGTGAGACTTTTTTCTTGGC
GGCACAATAAAGTTTCCTCTTTTTGTTGGGTCACTCAACGAACACAATACAAATATTTGAGCGCTCGCAT
TTTTCTCAACCTTTCGGGTTTAAAGCACTTCAAAATGGAATTGAAGAGAGATTGTGAAAGTACATCAGAC
AGAATCACATTTTGATAGCATTCACTTCACTCAGATGCAAACTTTTCAGTGACTATAAAAAGTCATAAAA
TAATAACATTAAAAAAGCAAATAAATTAGCGAGAGAATTTTTTGACAAAAAGAAAGAAGAGTGATAGAGA
AGAAGGGAATGCTTGAAAGGATTTTGCATTTATCTTAATCACCGTCTTCGAGAAGACGAACCATGGCGCC
AGTTTCAGAATCCAAGTTTCTAATATAGTTCATCACAATGTTGACGTTGGTCCAACCTCCGGCTTGCATA
ATCTCTGGGATGGAAACTCCAGCGCGAGCCATGTCACGGGCAGCTCCGACACGGGCGGAATGTCCAGACC
AAGCCAAGTAACGTTGTCCGGAATCATCCTTGGCTCCGTAGATGAGACGGTGGGTAGCTTCGAAGATTCC
TGAAAATTTATTTTCAGCTTATTCTTAGCTAATATGTTGTTTAAACTTACCTTCAAGAGCTCGAGTCGAG
AGTTGTGATGTTGCACTCGGGGCAGCAACTCCGTTCTTGCGAACACGACAGAACAGGTAGTTGTTTGGAT
CATCGGCGACTCCGGAAACCGAAATCCAGCGCTCAACGAGCTTGGTAACTCCAAGGGAGAGCGCTTTTTC
GACTCCGGCAGTCGAGACCAGCGTTTTTGTACGTCCGATGTGGATGAGCATTCTTCCTCCGTCTGTGCGA
CTAATATCCTTGACGCGAATGCGGGCAATTTCGGCGATACGGAGAAGTGTGTTGTAAGCAATTCCGAGGA
AGGCGAGGTTTCGGATGTCCTGGCAACGATCGGAATTTTCCATAAGAGAACGGACCTGATCGAAGTCGGT
TCTGAAAATTTCGTCAAGTCTTAGGATTGAATACATTAATATTTAAACTTACCTTTCGAAGGCGAGGGCT
TGCTTGGCTCTCTCTCCAGCATCAACATTTTCCTTGCGGATACGTCTCATTACGAGAGATACGGCATTAG
AATCTGATGGGCGTGGAAGTCCAGATCGGCGATGGAGCATATTGAGCTGTCCGAGATGTTGTTGGATCGT
CTTCACCGCCAATCCACGAGCTTGGAGGTAGAGCAAGTAGTCACGAACGTCTTCTGGCTCGGCTGGGAAC
CACTTGCGGTTGTTAAGCTTGCACCAGGCAGCCCAAGAACGGCACACTGAGAGAAGCATCTTCCAGGTGT
GCTCGGAGAAGGCTTGTCTGTCACGGAACATATCCATGAGGTTCTTGCGAACTTCATCACTTGTCGCGTC
AACTGGAAGTGCTGGAAGATTTTGATGAACAGTGAGAAGATTTGACATATTTTCGAAGTTTTTTAGATGC
ACTAGAACAAAGCGTGTTGGCTTCCTCTGAGCCCGCTTTCCTTATATACCCGCATTCTGCAGCCTTACAG
AATGTTCTAGAAGGTCCTAGATGCATTCGTTTGAAAATACTCCCGGTGGGTGCAAAGAGACGCAGACGGA
AAATGTATCTGGGTCTCTTTATTGTGTACACTACTTTTCCATGTACCGAATGTGAGTCGCCCTCCTTTTG
CAACAAGCAGCTCGAATGTTCTAGAAAAAGGTGGAAAATAGTATAAATACCGTTGAAAATAAATACCGAA
CAACATTTGCTCTAATTGTGAAATTAGAAATCTTCAAACTATAATCATGTCACTTTACCACTATTTCCGT
CCAGCTCAACGTTCCGTTTTTGGTGATCATTTTTGCTTTCGTCGTAAATCTACACACGCGTCTCTTCCGT
GCGAGAGTCCAAGCCAGCAGCCAAATTCGTTGACTGAGTATTCAACGTTTATACGTTGTCGGCAACGAGA
AATAGGAAAATGCATCGGGAAATGTTCTTTTTTCGATTTTTTCCAAGGTTTTGACAAATTTTACCACGAA
TTTTGCTATGTTTTCAATTAAAAAATATGTTATTCAACTGTTTCTATGAGGAAAATAAGGCTTTGCATGT
AATTTTCTTATTCAGCATAATTTTTAATTAATTTGAATTTTCTGTCCTAACGTTTATTTTGTTTTCTTGG
TTATGACTGATCTGAAATTAATTTTTGAATTTTAAGGTAATATGTCAGGCGGTGCCGCAAGTTTGTACAA
AAAAGCAGGCTCCATGAAAAAGCCTGAACTCACCGCGACGTCTGTCGAGAAGTTTCTGATCGAAAAGTTC
GACAGCGTCTCCGACCTGATGCAGCTCTCGGAGGGCGAAGAATCTCGTGCTTTCAGCTTCGATGTAGGAG
GGCGTGGATATGTCCTGCGGGTAAATAGCTGCGCCGATGGTTTCTACAAAGATCGTTATGTTTATCGGCA
CTTTGCATCGGCCGCGCTCCCGATTCCGGAAGTGCTTGACATTGGGGAATTCAGCGAGAGCCTGACCTAT
TGCATCTCCCGCCGTGCACAGGGTGTCACGTTGCAAGACCTGCCTGAAACCGAACTGCCCGCTGTTCTGC
AGCCGGTCGCGGAGGCCATGGATGCGATCGCTGCGGCCGATCTTAGCCAGACGAGCGGGTTCGGCCCATT
CGGACCGCAAGGAATCGGTCAATACACTACATGGCGTGATTTCATATGCGCGATTGCTGATCCCCATGTG
TATCACTGGCAAACTGTGATGGACGACACCGTCAGTGCGTCCGTCGCGCAGGCTCTCGATGAGCTGATGC
TTTGGGCCGAGGACTGCCCCGAAGTCCGGCACCTCGTGCACGCGGATTTCGGCTCCAACAATGTCCTGAC
GGACAATGGCCGCATAACAGCGGTCATTGACTGGAGCGAGGCGATGTTCGGGGATTCCCAATACGAGGTC
GCCAACATCTTCTTCTGGAGGCCGTGGTTGGCTTGTATGGAGCAGCAGACGCGCTACTTCGAGCGGAGGC
ATCCGGAGCTTGCAGGATCGCCGCGGCTCCGGGCGTATATGCTCCGCATTGGTCTTGACCAACTCTATCA
GAGCTTGGTTGACGGCAATTTCGATGATGCAGCTTGGGCGCAGGGTCGATGCGACGCAATCGTCCGATCC
GGAGCCGGGACTGTCGGGCGTACACAAATCGCCCGCAGAAGCGCGGCCGTCTGGACCGATGGCTGTGTAG
AAGTACTCGCCGATAGTGGAAACCGACGCCCCAGCACTCGTCCGAGGGCAAAGGAATAGACCCAGCTTTC
TTGTACAAAGTGGGTCCAATTACTCTTCAACATCCCTACATGCTCTTTCTCCCTGTGCTCCCACCCCCTA
TTTTTGTTATTATCAAAAAACTTCTCTTAATTTCTTTGTTTTTTAGCTTCTTTTAAGTCACCTCTAACAA
TGAAATTGTGTAGATTCAAAAATAGAATTAATTCGTAATAAAAAGTCGAAAAAAATTGTGCTCCCTCCCC
CCATTAATAATAATTCTATCCCAAAATCTACACAATGTTCTGTGTACACTTCTTATGTTTTTTACTTCTG
ATAAATTTTTTTGAAACATCATAGAAAAAACCGCACACAAAATACCTTATCATATGTTACGTTTCAGTTT
ATGACCGCAATTTTTAATAACTTCGTATAGCATACATTATACGAAGTTATTTTCAGGGAGCCGGATCTGA
TTATAAAGACGATGACGATAAGCGTGACTACAAGGACGACGACGACAAGCGTGATTACAAGGATGACGAT
GACAAGAGACTAGTTCGACCTGCAGACTGGCTGTGTATAAGGGAGCCTGACATTTATATTCCCCAGAACA
TCAGGTTAATGGCGTTTTTGATGTCATTTTCGCGGTGGCTGAGATCAGCCACTTCTTCCCCGATAACGGA
GACCGGCACACTGGCCATATCGGTGGTCATCATGCGCCAGCTTTCATCCCCGATATGCACCACCGGGTAA
AGTTCACGGGGGACTTTATCTGACAGCAGACGTGCACTGGCCAGGGGGATCACCATCCGTCGCCCGGGCG
TGTCAATAATATCACTCTGTACATCCACAAACAGACGATAACGGCTCTCTCTTTTATAGGTGTAAACCTT
AAACTGCATTTCACCAGCCCCTGTTCTCGTCGGCAAAAGAGCCGTTCATTTCAATAAACCGGGCGACCTC
AGCCATCCCTTCCTGATTTTCCGCTTTCCAGCGTTCGGCACGCAGACGACGGGCTTCATTCTGCATGGTT
GTGCTTACCGAACCGGAGATATTGACATCATATATGCCTTGAGCAACTGATAGCTGTCGCTGTCAACTGT
CACTGTAATACGCTGCTTCATAGCATACCTCTTTTTGACATACTTCGGGTTCCTAGGAAATCGATAACAT
GGTCATAGCTGTTTCCTGTGTGAAATTGTTATCCGCTCACAATTCCACACAACATACGAGCCGGAAGCAT
AAAGTGTAAAGCCTGGGGTGCCTAATGAGTGAGCTAACTCACATTAATTGCGTTGCGCTCACTGCCCGCT
TTCCAGTCGGGAAACCTGTCGTGCCAGCTGCATTAATGAATCGGCCAACGCGCGGGGAGAGGCGGTTTGC
GTATTGGGCGCTCTTCCGCTTCCTCGCTCACTGACTCGCTGCGCTCGGTCGTTCGGCTGCGGCGAGCGGT
ATCAGCTCACTCAAAGGCGGTAATACGGTTATCCACAGAATCAGGGGATAACGCAGGAAAGAACATGTGA
GCAAAAGGCCAGCAAAAGGCCAGGAACCGTAAAAAGGCCGCGTTGCTGGCGTTTTTCCATAGGCTCCGCC
CCCCTGACGAGCATCACAAAAATCGACGCTCAAGTCAGAGGTGGCGAAACCCGACAGGACTATAAAGATA
CCAGGCGTTTCCCCCTGGAAGCTCCCTCGTGCGCTCTCCTGTTCCGACCCTGCCGCTTACCGGATACCTG
TCCGCCTTTCTCCCTTCGGGAAGCGTGGCGCTTTCTCATAGCTCACGCTGTAGGTATCTCAGTTCGGTGT
AGGTCGTTCGCTCCAAGCTGGGCTGTGTGCACGAACCCCCCGTTCAGCCCGACCGCTGCGCCTTATCCGG
TAACTATCGTCTTGAGTCCAACCCGGTAAGACACGACTTATCGCCACTGGCAGCAGCCACTGGTAACAGG
ATTAGCAGAGCGAGGTATGTAGGCGGTGCTACAGAGTTCTTGAAGTGGTGGCCTAACTACGGCTACACTA
GAAGAACAGTATTTGGTATCTGCGCTCTGCTGAAGCCAGTTACCTTCGGAAAAAGAGTTGGTAGCTCTTG
ATCCGGCAAACAAACCACCGCTGGTAGCGGTGGTTTTTTTGTTTGCAAGCAGCAGATTACGCGCAGAAAA
AAAGGATCTCAAGAAGATCCTTTGATCTTTTCTACGGGGTCTGACGCTCAGTGGAACGAAAACTCACGTT
AAGGGATTTTGGTCATGAGATTATCAAAAAGGATCTTCACCTAGATCCTTTTAAATTAAAAATGAAGTTT
TAAATCAATCTAAAGTATATATGAGTAAACTTGGTCTGACAGTTACCAATGCTTAATCAGTGAGGCACCT
ATCTCAGCGATCTGTCTATTTCGTTCATCCATAGTTGCCTGACTCCCCGTCGTGTAGATAACTACGATAC
GGGAGGGCTTACCATCTGGCCCCAGTGCTGCAATGATACCGCGAGACCCACGCTCACCGGCTCCAGATTT
ATCAGCAATAAACCAGCCAGCCGGAAGGGCCGAGCGCAGAAGTGGTCCTGCAACTTTATCCGCCTCCATC
CAGTCTATTAATTGTTGCCGGGAAGCTAGAGTAAGTAGTTCGCCAGTTAATAGTTTGCGCAACGTTGTTG
CCATTGCTACAGGCATCGTGGTGTCACGCTCGTCGTTTGGTATGGCTTCATTCAGCTCCGGTTCCCAACG
ATCAAGGCGAGTTACATGATCCCCCATGTTGTGCAAAAAAGCGGTTAGCTCCTTCGGTCCTCCGATCGTT
GTCAGAAGTAAGTTGGCCGCAGTGTTATCACTCATGGTTATGGCAGCACTGCATAATTCTCTTACTGTCA
TGCCATCCGTAAGATGCTTTTCTGTGACTGGTGAGTACTCAACCAAGTCATTCTGAGAATAGTGTATGCG
GCGACCGAGTTGCTCTTGCCCGGCGTCAATACGGGATAATACCGCGCCACATAGCAGAACTTTAAAAGTG
CTCATCATTGGAAAACGTTCTTCGGGGCGAAAACTCTCAAGGATCTTACCGCTGTTGAGATCCAGTTCGA
TGTAACCCACTCGTGCACCCAACTGATCTTCAGCATCTTTTACTTTCACCAGCGTTTCTGGGTGAGCAAA
AACAGGAAGGCAAAATGCCGCAAAAAAGGGAATAAGGGCGACACGGAAATGTTGAATACTCATACTCTTC
CTTTTTCAATATTATTGAAGCATTTATCAGGGTTATTGTCTCATGAGCGGATACATATTTGAATGTATTT
AGAAAAATAAACAAATAGGGGTTCCGCGCACATTTCCCCGAAAAGTGCCACCTGACGTCTAAGAAACCAT
TATTATCATGACATTAACCTATAAAAATAGGCGTATCACGAGGCCCTTTCGTC
