>Addgene plasmid #75029 | pJJR81 | addgene partial sequence | sequence record 150497 | M13-F20 5'-TGTAAAACGACGGCCAGT-3'
GTCAAAAAGAGGTATGCTATGAAGCAGCGTATTACAGTGACAGTTGACAGCGACAGCTATCAGTTGCTCA
AGGCATATATGATGTCAATATCTCCGGTTCGGTAAGCACAACCATGCAGAATGAAGCCCGTCGTCTGCGT
GCCGAACGCTGGAAAGCGGAAAATCAGGAAGGGATGGCTGAGGTCGCCCGGTTTATTGAAATGAACGGCT
CTTTTGCCGACGAGAACAGGGGCTGGTGAAATGCAGTTTAAGGTTTACACCTATAAAAGAGAGAGCCGTT
ATCGTCTGTTTGTGGATGTACAGAGTGATATTATTGACACGCCCGGGCGACGGATGGTGATCCCCCTGGC
CAGTGCACGTCTGCTGTCAGATAAAGTCCCCCGTGAACTTTACCCGGTGGTGCATATCGGGGATGAAAGC
TGGCGCATGATGACCACCGATATGGCCAGTGTGCCGGTCTCCGTTATCGGGGAAGAAGTGGCTGATCTCA
GCCACCGCGAAAATGACATCAAAAACGCCATTAACCTGATGTTCTGGGGAATATAAATGTCAGGCTCCCT
TATACACAGCCAGTCTGCAGGTCGACCTAGGGAGCATCGGGAGCCTCAGGAGCATCGATGTCCGAACTCA
TCAAGGAGAACATGCACATGAAGCTCTACATGGAGGGAACCGTAGACAACCACCACTTCAAGTGCACCTC
CGAGGGAGAGGGAAAGCCATACGAGGGAACCCAAACCATGCGTATCAAGGTCGTCGAGGGAGGACCACTC
CCATTCGCCTTCGACATCCTCGCCACCTCCTTCCTCTACGGGTCCAAGGTAAGTTTAAACATATATATAC
TAACTAACCCTGATTATTTAAATTTTCAGACCTTCATCAACCAC
