>Addgene plasmid #75029 | pJJR81 | addgene partial sequence | sequence record 150500 | Hygro-F 5'-gacggcaatttcgatgatg-3'
GCAATCGTCCGATCCGGAGCCGGGACTGTCGGGCGTACACAAATCGCCCGCAGAAGCGCGGCCGTCTGGA
CCGATGGCTGTGTAGAAGTACTCGCCGATAGTGGAAACCGACGCCCCAGCACTCGTCCGAGGGCAAAGGA
ATAGACCCAGCTTTCTTGTACAAAGTGGGTCCAATTACTCTTCAACATCCCTACATGCTCTTTCTCCCTG
TGCTCCCACCCCCTATTTTTGTTATTATCAAAAAACTTCTCTTAATTTCTTTGTTTTTTAGCTTCTTTTA
AGTCACCTCTAACAATGAAATTGTGTAGATTCAAAAATAGAATTAATTCGTAATAAAAAGTCGAAAAAAA
TTGTGCTCCCTCCCCCCATTAATAATAATTCTATCCCAAAATCTACACAATGTTCTGTGTACACTTCTTA
TGTTTTTTACTTCTGATAAATTTTTTTGAAACATCATAGAAAAAACCGCACACAAAATACCTTATCATAT
GTTACGTTTCAGTTTATGACCGCAATTTTTAATAACTTCGTATAGCATACATTATACGAAGTTATTTTCA
GGGAGCCGGATCTGATTATAAAGACGATGACGATAAGCGTGACTACAAGGACGACGACGACAAGCGTGAT
TACAAGGATGACGATGACAAGAGACTAGTTCGACCTGCAGACTGGCTGTGTATAAGGGAGCCTGACATTT
ATATTCCCCAGAACATCAGGTTAATGGCGTTTTTGATGTCATTTTCGCGGTGGCTGAGATCAGCCACTTC
TTCCCCGATAACGGAGACCGGCACACTGGCCATATCGGTGGTCATCATGCGCCAGCTTTCATCCCCGATA
TGCACCACCGGGTAAAGTTCACGGGGGACTTTATCTGACAGCAGACGTGCACTGGCCAGGGGGATCACCA
TCCGTCGCCCGGGCGTGTCAATAATATCACTCTGTACATCCAC
